>Addgene plasmid #129380 | pRSAN-QUEEN BPEE | addgene full sequence | sequence record 260056 | Addgene NGS Result
TAATACGACTCACTATAGGGAGACCACAACGGTTTCCCTCTAGAAATAATTTTGTTTAACTTTAAGAAGG
AGATATACATATGCGGGGTTCTCATCATCATCATCATGGTATGGCTAGCATGACTGGTGGACAGCAAATG
GGTCGGGATCTGTACGACGATGACGATAAGGATCCACCGGTCGCCACCATGGTGAAAACTGTGAAAGTGA
ATATAACAACCCCTGATGGGCCAGTCTACGACGCTGATATCGAGATGGTGTCCGTGCGGGCCGAGAGTGG
TGATCTCGGCATCCTCCCCGGTCACATTCCCACAAAGGCCCCACTGAAGATCGGAGCTGTGCGGCTGAAG
AAGGACGGCCAAACAGAGGAAGTCGCAGTCTCAGGCGGCACTGTTGAAGTGCGGCCTGACCACGTTACCA
TTAATGCTCAAGCCGCTGAACGGGCGGAGGACATTGACGTCCTCCGCGCCAAAGCGGCGAAAGAGCGGGC
GGAGCGCCGCCTGCAAAGCCAGACCCGTTACAACAGCCACAACGTCTATATCATGGCCGACAAGCAGAAG
AACGGCATCAAGGTGAACTTCAAGATCCGCCACAACATCGAGGACGGCAGCGTGCAGCTCGCCGACCACT
ACCAGCAGAACACCCCCATCGGCGACGGCCCCGTGCTGCTGCCCGACAACCACTACCTGAGCACCCAGTC
CAAGCTGAGCAAAGACCCCAACGAGAAGCGCGATCACATGGTCCTGCTGGAGTTCGTGACCGCCGCCGGG
ATCACTCTCGGCATGGACGAGCTGTACAAGGGTGGCACCGGAGGGAGCATGGTGAGCAAGGGCGAGGAGC
TGTTCACCGGGGTGGTGCCCATCCTGGTCGAGCTGGACGGCGACGTAAACGGCCACAAGTTCAGCGTGTC
CGGCGAGGGCGAGGGCGATGCCACCTACGGCAAGCTGACCCTGAAGTTCATCTGCACCACCGGCAAGCTG
CCCGTGCCCTGGCCCACCCTCGTGACCACCCTGACCTACGGCGTGCAGTGCTTCAGCCGCTACCCCGACC
ACATGAAGCAGCACGACTTCTTCAAGTCCGCCATGCCCGAAGGCTACGTCCAGGAGCGCACCATCTTCTT
CAAGGACGACGGCAACTACAAGACCCGCGCCGAGGTGAAGTTCGAGGGCGACACCCTGGTGAACCGCATC
GAGCTGAAGGGCATCGACTTCAAGGAGGACGGCAACATCCTGGGGCACAAGCTGGAGTACAACCTGGGTG
ACATCGACTTCAAACGGGCCGAACTGGCGTTAAAACGCGCCATGAACCGTTTGAGCGTTGCGGAAGAAAA
GTGAGCGGCCGCGACTCTAGATAAGCTTGATCCGGCTGCTAACAAAGCCCGAAAGGAAGCTGAGTTGGCT
GCTGCCACCGCTGAGCAATAACTAGCATAACCCCTTGGGGCCTCTAAACGGGTCTTGAGGGGTTTTTTGC
TGAAAGGAGGAACTATATCCGGATCTGGCGTAATAGCGAAGAGGCCCGCACCGATCGCCCTTCCCAACAG
TTGCGCAGCCTGAATGGCGAATGGG
[124 nt withheld, positions 1566-1689]
C
[91 nt withheld, positions 1691-1781]
A
[49 nt withheld, positions 1783-1831]
CCTTTGACGTTGGAGTCCACGTTCTTT
[37 nt withheld, positions 1859-1895]
ACCCTATCTCGGTCTATTCTTTTGATTTATAAGGGATTTTGCCGATTTCGGCCTATTGGTTAAAAAATGA
GCTGATTTAACAAAAATTTAACGCGAATTTTAACAAAATATTAACGCTTACAATTTAGGTGGCACTTTTC
GGGGAAATGTGCGCGGAACCCCTATTTGTTTATTTTTCTAAATACATTCAAATATGTATCCGCTCATGAG
ACAATAACCCTGATAAATGCTTCAATAATATTGAAAAAGGAAGAGTATGAGTATTCAACATTTCCGTGTC
GCCCTTATTCCCTTTTTTGCGGCATTTTGCCTTCCTGTTTTTGCTCACCCAGAAACGCTGGTGAAAGTAA
AAGATGCTGAAGATCAGTTGGGTGCACGAGTGGGTTACATCGAACTGGATCTCAACAGCGGTAAGATCCT
TGAGAGTTTTCGCCCCGAAGAACGTTTTCCAATGATGAGCACTTTTAAAGTTCTGCTATGTGGCGCGGTA
TTATCCCGTATTGACGCCGGGCAAGAGCAACTCGGTCGCCGCATACACTATTCTCAGAATGACTTGGTTG
AGTACTCACCAGTCACAGAAAAGCATCTTACGGATGGCATGACAGTAAGAGAATTATGCAGTGCTGCCAT
AACCATGAGTGATAACACTGCGGCCAACTTACTTCTGACAACGATCGGAGGACCGAAGGAGCTAACCGCT
TTTTTGCACAACATGGGGGATCATGTAACTCGCCTTGATCGTTGGGAACCGGAGCTGAATGAAGCCATAC
CAAACGACGAGCGTGACACCACGATGCCTGTAGCAATGGCAACAACGTTGCGCAAACTATTAACTGGCGA
ACTACTTACTCTAGCTTCCCGGCAACAATTAATAGACTGGATGGAGGCGGATAAAGTTGCAGGACCACTT
CTGCGCTCGGCCCTTCCGGCTGGCTGGTTTATTGCTGATAAATCTGGAGCCGGTGAGCGTGGGTCTCGCG
GTATCATTGCAGCACTGGGGCCAGATGGTAAGCCCTCCCGTATCGTAGTTATCTACACGACGGGGAGTCA
GGCAACTATGGATGAACGAAATAGACAGATCGCTGAGATAGGTGCCTCACTGATTAAGCATTGGTAACTG
TCAGACCAAGTTTACTCATATATACTTTAGATTGATTTAAAACTTCATTTTTAATTTAAAAGGATCTAGG
TGAAGATCCTTTTTGATAATCTCATGACCAAAATCCCTTAACGTGAGTTTTCGTTCCACTGAGCGTCAGA
CCCCGTAGAAAAGATCAAAGGATCTTCTTGAGATCCTTTTTTTCTGCGCGTAATCTGCTGCTTGCAAACA
AAAAAACCACCGCTACCAGCGGTGGTTTGTTTGCCGGATCAAGAGCTACCAACTCTTTTTCCGAAGGTAA
CTGGCTTCAGCAGAGCGCAGATACCAAATACTGTTCTTCTAGTGTAGCCGTAGTTAGGCCACCACTTCAA
GAACTCTGTAGCACCGCCTACATACCTCGCTCTGCTAATCCTGTTACCAGTGGCTGCTGCCAGTGGCGAT
AAGTCGTGTCTTACCGGGTTGGACTCAAGACGATAGTTACCGGATAAGGCGCAGCGGTCGGGCTGAACGG
GGGGTTCGTGCACACAGCCCAGCTTGGAGCGAACGACCTACACCGAACTGAGATACCTACAGCGTGAGCT
ATGAGAAAGCGCCACGCTTCCCGAAGGGAGAAAGGCGGACAGGTATCCGGTAAGCGGCAGGGTCGGAACA
GGAGAGCGCACGAGGGAGCTTCCAGGGGGAAACGCCTGGTATCTTTATAGTCCTGTCGGGTTTCGCCACC
TCTGACTTGAGCGTCGATTTTTGTGATGCTCGTCAGGGGGGCGGAGCCTATGGAAAAACGCCAGCAACGC
GGCCTTTTTACGGTTCCTGGCCTTTTGCTGGCCTTTTGCTCACATGTTCTTTCCTGCGTTATCCCCTGAT
TCTGTGGATAACCGTATTACCGCCTTTGAGTGAGCTGATACCGCTCGCCGCAGCCGAACGACCGAGCGCA
GCGAGTCAGTGAGCGAGGAAGCGGAAGAGCGCCCAATACGCAAACCGCCTCTCCCCGCGCGTTGGCCGAT
TCATTAATGCAGGATCTCGATCCCGCGAAAT
Features (pLannotate 1.2.2; 16 found; start..end, strand, type, name):
      1..19      +  promoter       T7 promoter: promoter for bacteriophage T7 RNA polymerase
     51..73      +  RBS            RBS: efficient ribosome binding site from bacteriophage T7 gene 10 (Olins and Rangwala, 1989)
     92..110     +  CDS            capTEV™ (fragment): composite tag for in vivo biotinylation, TEV protease cleavage, and 6xHis tagging
    111..143     +  CDS            T7 tag (gene 10 leader): leader peptide from bacteriophage T7 gene 10 promotes efficient translation in E. coli
    147..170     +  CDS            Xpress™ tag: Xpress™ epitope tag, including an enterokinase recognition and cleavage site
    195..515     +  CDS            atpC (fragment): ATPE_BACSU - Experimental evidence at protein level: Swiss-Prot protein existence level 1. Produces ATP from ADP in the presence of a proton gradient across the membrane. From Bacillus subtilis (strain 168).
    531..1253    +  CDS            cEGFP: cEGFP is a basic (constitutively fluorescent) green fluorescent protein published in 2008, derived from Aequorea victoria.
   1260..1331    +  CDS            atpC (fragment): ATPE_BACP3 - Experimental evidence at protein level: Swiss-Prot protein existence level 1. Produces ATP from ADP in the presence of a proton gradient across the membrane. From Bacillus sp. (strain PS3).
   1365..1414    +  CDS            SET1 (fragment): solubility-enhancement tag derived from T7 phage gene 10B
   1422..1469    +  terminator     T7 terminator: transcription terminator for bacteriophage T7 RNA polymerase
   1495..1561    +  CDS            lacZα (fragment): LacZα fragment of β-galactosidase; lacZ fragment
   1566..1994    +  rep_origin     f1 ori (sequence partly withheld): f1 bacteriophage origin of replication; arrow indicates direction of (+) strand synthesis
   2047..2151    +  promoter       AmpR promoter: bla
   2152..3012    +  CDS            AmpR: β-lactamase; bla; confers resistance to ampicillin, carbenicillin, and related antibiotics
   3183..3771    +  rep_origin     ori: high-copy-number ColE1/pMB1/pBR322/pUC origin of replication
   3954..4007    +  CDS            lacI (fragment): lac repressor; lacI; The lac repressor binds to the lac operator to inhibit transcription in E. coli. This inhibition can be relieved by adding lactose or isopropyl-β-D-thiogalactopyranoside (IPTG).
