[The description below was written by a language model from this plasmid's Addgene catalogue record and pLannotate feature annotations shown in this document.]
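Description:
pRSAN-QUEEN BPEE is a 4,026-nt bacterial expression plasmid built on the pRSET B backbone. It is maintained at high copy in E. coli through a ColE1/pUC-type origin and selected with ampicillin via the β-lactamase (AmpR) gene under its own promoter. An f1 phage origin is also present, which in principle permits single-stranded DNA production. Short annotated fragments of lacZα and lacI appear to be backbone remnants rather than functional genes.

The expression cassette is driven by the T7 promoter with the efficient T7 gene 10 ribosome binding site and closed by a T7 terminator, so expression requires a host that supplies T7 RNA polymerase. The open reading frame begins with the usual pRSET N-terminal leader: a short segment annotated as a fragment of a His-containing composite tag (most likely the 6xHis stretch), the T7 gene 10 leader, and the Xpress epitope with its enterokinase cleavage site. This leader supports purification and detection of the recombinant protein.

The synthetic insert, QUEEN BPEE, is annotated as a circularly permuted EGFP (cEGFP) embedded between two segments of the ATP synthase ε subunit (atpC). The N-terminal segment best matches Bacillus subtilis and the shorter C-terminal segment matches Bacillus sp. PS3. This matches the QUEEN family of genetically encoded fluorescent ATP indicators, in which ATP binding to the ε subunit alters the fluorescence of the inserted GFP. The record describes this construct only as a mutant of QUEEN 84BP and does not specify the mutations or their effect on sensor properties. It was deposited with work developing quantitative ATP indicators for live-cell imaging, and is presumably meant for producing the variant in bacteria for characterisation.
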