Addgene plasmid #129380: pRSAN-QUEEN BPEE
Purpose: mutant of QUEEN 84BP
Depositing lab: Yasushi Okada. Depositing organization: RIKEN Center for Biosystems Dynamics Research, Kobe. Publication: Live cell imaging of metabolic heterogeneity by quantitative fluorescent ATP indicator protein, QUEEN-37C. Yaginuma H, Okada Y. bioRxiv 2021.10.08.463131 10.1101/2021.10.08.463131.
Backbone
  Vector backbone: pRSET B
  Vector type: Bacterial Expression
Growth in bacteria
  Bacterial resistance: Ampicillin, 100 μg/mL
  Growth temperature: 37°C
  Growth strain: DH5alpha
  Copy number: High Copy
Gene/Insert
  Gene/Insert name: QUEEN BPEE
  Species: Synthetic
  Cloning method: Restriction Enzyme; 5′ cloning site Unknown (unknown if destroyed)
Terms and licenses: Academic/Nonprofit Terms; Industry Terms: Not Available to Industry
Depositor comments: Depositor Adm #1231 . Please visit https://www.biorxiv.org/content/10.1101/2021.10.08.463131v1 for bioRxiv preprint.
How to cite: pRSAN-QUEEN BPEE was a gift from Yasushi Okada (Addgene plasmid # 129380 ; http://n2t.net/addgene:129380 ; RRID:Addgene_129380)
